Addgene plasmid #90706: HAUS8 D3.2 gRNA
Purpose: 3rd generation lentiviral gRNA plasmid targeting human HAUS8
Depositing lab: Iain Cheeseman. Depositing organization: Whitehead Institute for Biomedical Research. Publication: Large-Scale Analysis of CRISPR/Cas9 Cell-Cycle Knockouts Reveals the Diversity of p53-Dependent Responses to Cell-Cycle Defects. McKinley KL, Cheeseman IM. Dev Cell. 2017 Feb 27;40(4):405-420.e2. doi: 10.1016/j.devcel.2017.01.012. Epub 2017 Feb 16. PubMed 28216383.
Backbone
  Vector backbone: pLenti-sgRNA
  Backbone manufacturer: Eric Lander & David Sabatini labs (Addgene plasmid #71409)
  Backbone size w/o insert (bp): 9151
  Vector type: Lentiviral, CRISPR
  Selectable markers: Puromycin
Growth in bacteria
  Bacterial resistance: Ampicillin, 100 μg/mL
  Growth temperature: 37°C
  Growth strain: NEB Stable
  Copy number: Unknown
Gene/Insert
  Gene/Insert name: HAUS8 (Guide Designation D3.2) (alt name: pKMKO series)
  gRNA/shRNA sequence: CACCGAATTTGTGGGGCCGGTTGC
  Species: H. sapiens (human)
  Promoter: U6
  Cloning method: Restriction Enzyme; 5′ cloning site BsmBI (destroyed during cloning); 3′ cloning site BsmBI (destroyed during cloning)
  Sequencing primers: 5′ hU6-F (5'-GAGGGCCTATTTCCCATGATT-3'); 3′ EF1a-R (5'-CACGGCGACTACTGCACTTA-3')
Terms and licenses: Academic/Nonprofit Terms; Industry Terms: Not Available to Industry
Depositor comments: Please note that gRNA target sequence listed is not strictly the 20nt spacer sequence, but also contains the 5' BsmBI overhang. For more information about knockout human cell lines generated using this plasmid, please see http://cellcycleknockouts.wi.mit.edu/ .
How to cite: HAUS8 D3.2 gRNA was a gift from Iain Cheeseman (Addgene plasmid # 90706 ; http://n2t.net/addgene:90706 ; RRID:Addgene_90706)
