[The description below was written by a language model from this plasmid's Addgene catalogue record and pLannotate feature annotations shown in this document.]
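Description:
HAUS8 D3.2 gRNA is a third-generation lentiviral CRISPR guide plasmid built on the pLenti-sgRNA backbone and designed to express a single guide RNA against human HAUS8. It is propagated in E. coli through a high-copy ColE1/pUC-type origin with ampicillin selection (β-lactamase under its own promoter). The bacterial portion also carries an f1 origin, remnants of the lac region, and T3/T7 promoters. The catalogue gives a backbone size of 9,151 bp without insert, whereas the sequenced record is 7,301 nt. This may reflect loss of a stuffer fragment when the guide was cloned between the BsmBI sites, both of which were destroyed, but the record does not explain it.

The viral cassette begins with an RSV promoter fused to a truncated HIV-1 5' LTR, which makes genomic RNA production Tat-independent. It is followed by the Ψ packaging signal with a partial gag segment and the Rev response element for Rev-dependent nuclear export. Downstream, a human U6 RNA polymerase III promoter drives the HAUS8 spacer joined to the S. pyogenes guide scaffold. A cPPT/CTS element follows, and then an EF-1α core promoter drives puromycin N-acetyltransferase for selection of transduced mammalian cells. A WPRE enhances expression of this transcript. A ΔU3 self-inactivating 3' LTR closes the provirus, with an SV40 poly(A) signal and SV40 origin beyond it.

No Cas9 is encoded, so the nuclease must be supplied separately, for instance by a Cas9-expressing cell line. The plasmid belongs to a guide series used to generate knockouts of cell-cycle genes in human cells.
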