Features (pLannotate 1.2.2; 27 found; start..end, strand, type, name):
      3..95      +  CDS            lacI (fragment): lac repressor; lacI; The lac repressor binds to the lac operator to inhibit transcription in E. coli. This inhibition can be relieved by adding lactose or isopropyl-β-D-thiogalactopyranoside (IPTG).
    108..129     +  protein_bind   CAP binding site: CAP binding activates transcription in the presence of cAMP. E. coli catabolite activator protein
    144..174     +  promoter       lac promoter: promoter for the E. coli lac operon
    182..198     +  protein_bind   lac operator: The lac repressor binds to the lac operator to inhibit transcription in E. coli. This inhibition can be relieved by adding lactose or isopropyl-β-D-thiogalactopyranoside (IPTG). lac repressor encoded by lacI
    243..261     +  promoter       T3 promoter: promoter for bacteriophage T3 RNA polymerase
    289..515     +  promoter       RSV promoter: Rous sarcoma virus enhancer/promoter
    516..696     +  LTR            5' LTR (truncated): truncated 5' long terminal repeat (LTR) from HIV-1
    743..868     +  misc_feature   HIV-1 Ψ: packaging signal of human immunodeficiency virus type 1
    852..1215    +  CDS            HIV-1 gag (fragment): gag protein from human immunodeficiency virus 1; gag
   1361..1594    +  misc_feature   RRE: The Rev response element (RRE) of HIV-1 allows for Rev-dependent mRNA export from the nucleus to the cytoplasm.
   1971..1997    +  CDS            Rev (fragment): human immunodeficiency virus 1 (HIV-1) Rev protein; rev; enhances nuclear export of unspliced and incompletely spliced viral mRNAs
   2001..2241    +  promoter       U6 promoter: RNA polymerase III promoter for human U6 snRNA
   2288..2355    +  misc_RNA       tracrRNA (fragment): trans-activating CRISPR RNA for the Streptococcus pyogenes CRISPR/Cas9 system
   2404..2521    +  misc_feature   cPPT/CTS: central polypurine tract and central termination sequence of HIV-1
   2590..2801    +  promoter       EF-1α core promoter: core promoter for human elongation factor EF-1α
   2827..3426    +  CDS            PuroR (fragment): puromycin N-acetyltransferase; pac from Streptomyces; confers resistance to puromycin
   3442..4030    +  misc_feature   WPRE: woodchuck hepatitis virus posttranscriptional regulatory element
   4081..4100    +  misc_feature   cPPT/CTS (fragment): central polypurine tract and central termination sequence of HIV-1
   4102..4335    +  LTR            3' LTR (ΔU3): self-inactivating 3' long terminal repeat (LTR) from HIV-1
   4413..4534    +  polyA_signal   SV40 poly(A) signal: SV40 polyadenylation signal
   4574..4709    +  rep_origin     SV40 ori: SV40 origin of replication
   4730..4748    -  promoter       T7 promoter: promoter for bacteriophage T7 RNA polymerase
   4756..4911    +  CDS            lacZα (fragment): LacZα fragment of β-galactosidase; lacZ fragment
   4916..5344    +  rep_origin     f1 ori (sequence partly withheld): f1 bacteriophage origin of replication; arrow indicates direction of (+) strand synthesis
   5397..5501    +  promoter       AmpR promoter: bla
   5502..6362    +  CDS            AmpR: β-lactamase; bla; confers resistance to ampicillin, carbenicillin, and related antibiotics
   6533..7121    +  rep_origin     ori: high-copy-number ColE1/pMB1/pBR322/pUC origin of replication
>Addgene plasmid #90706 | HAUS8 D3.2 gRNA | addgene full sequence | sequence record 183236 | Addgene NGS Result
GAGCGCCCAATACGCAAACCGCCTCTCCCCGCGCGTTGGCCGATTCATTAATGCAGCTGGCACGACAGGT
TTCCCGACTGGAAAGCGGGCAGTGAGCGCAACGCAATTAATGTGAGTTAGCTCACTCATTAGGCACCCCA
GGCTTTACACTTTATGCTTCCGGCTCGTATGTTGTGTGGAATTGTGAGCGGATAACAATTTCACACAGGA
AACAGCTATGACCATGATTACGCCAAGCGCGCAATTAACCCTCACTAAAGGGAACAAAAGCTGGAGCTGC
AAGCTTAATGTAGTCTTATGCAATACTCTTGTAGTCTTGCAACATGGTAACGATGAGTTAGCAACATGCC
TTACAAGGAGAGAAAAAGCACCGTGCATGCCGATTGGTGGAAGTAAGGTGGTACGATCGTGCCTTATTAG
GAAGGCAACAGACGGGTCTGACATGGATTGGACGAACCACTGAATTGCCGCATTGCAGAGATATTGTATT
TAAGTGCCTAGCTCGATACATAAACGGGTCTCTCTGGTTAGACCAGATCTGAGCCTGGGAGCTCTCTGGC
TAACTAGGGAACCCACTGCTTAAGCCTCAATAAAGCTTGCCTTGAGTGCTTCAAGTAGTGTGTGCCCGTC
TGTTGTGTGACTCTGGTAACTAGAGATCCCTCAGACCCTTTTAGTCAGTGTGGAAAATCTCTAGCAGTGG
CGCCCGAACAGGGACTTGAAAGCGAAAGGGAAACCAGAGGAGCTCTCTCGACGCAGGACTCGGCTTGCTG
AAGCGCGCACGGCAAGAGGCGAGGGGCGGCGACTGGTGAGTACGCCAAAAATTTTGACTAGCGGAGGCTA
GAAGGAGAGAGATGGGTGCGAGAGCGTCAGTATTAAGCGGGGGAGAATTAGATCGCGATGGGAAAAAATT
CGGTTAAGGCCAGGGGGAAAGAAAAAATATAAATTAAAACATATAGTATGGGCAAGCAGGGAGCTAGAAC
GATTCGCAGTTAATCCTGGCCTGTTAGAAACATCAGAAGGCTGTAGACAAATACTGGGACAGCTACAACC
ATCCCTTCAGACAGGATCAGAAGAACTTAGATCATTATATAATACAGTAGCAACCCTCTATTGTGTGCAT
CAAAGGATAGAGATAAAAGACACCAAGGAAGCTTTAGACAAGATAGAGGAAGAGCAAAACAAAAGTAAGA
CCACCGCACAGCAAGCGGCCGCTGATCTTCAGACCTGGAGGAGGAGATATGAGGGACAATTGGAGAAGTG
AATTATATAAATATAAAGTAGTAAAAATTGAACCATTAGGAGTAGCACCCACCAAGGCAAAGAGAAGAGT
GGTGCAGAGAGAAAAAAGAGCAGTGGGAATAGGAGCTTTGTTCCTTGGGTTCTTGGGAGCAGCAGGAAGC
ACTATGGGCGCAGCGTCAATGACGCTGACGGTACAGGCCAGACAATTATTGTCTGGTATAGTGCAGCAGC
AGAACAATTTGCTGAGGGCTATTGAGGCGCAACAGCATCTGTTGCAACTCACAGTCTGGGGCATCAAGCA
GCTCCAGGCAAGAATCCTGGCTGTGGAAAGATACCTAAAGGATCAACAGCTCCTGGGGATTTGGGGTTGC
TCTGGAAAACTCATTTGCACCACTGCTGTGCCTTGGAATGCTAGTTGGAGTAATAAATCTCTGGAACAGA
TTTGGAATCACACGACCTGGATGGAGTGGGACAGAGAAATTAACAATTACACAAGCTTAATACACTCCTT
AATTGAAGAATCGCAAAACCAGCAAGAAAAGAATGAACAAGAATTATTGGAATTAGATAAATGGGCAAGT
TTGTGGAATTGGTTTAACATAACAAATTGGCTGTGGTATATAAAATTATTCATAATGATAGTAGGAGGCT
TGGTAGGTTTAAGAATAGTTTTTGCTGTACTTTCTATAGTGAATAGAGTTAGGCAGGGATATTCACCATT
ATCGTTTCAGACCCACCTCCCAACCCCGAGGGGACCCAGAGAGGGCCTATTTCCCATGATTCCTTCATAT
TTGCATATACGATACAAGGCTGTTAGAGAGATAATTAGAATTAATTTGACTGTAAACACAAAGATATTAG
TACAAAATACGTGACGTAGAAAGTAATAATTTCTTGGGTAGTTTGCAGTTTTAAAATTATGTTTTAAAAT
GGACTATCATATGCTTACCGTAACTTGAAAGTATTTCGATTTCTTGGCTTTATATATCTTGTGGAAAGGA
CGAAACACCGAATTTGTGGGGCCGGTTGCGTTTAAGAGCTATGCTGGAAACAGCATAGCAAGTTTAAATA
AGGCTAGTCCGTTATCAACTTGAAAAAGTGGCACCGAGTCGGTGCTTTTTTTGAATTCTAGATCTTGAGA
CAAATGGCAGTATTCATCCACAATTTTAAAAGAAAAGGGGGGATTGGGGGGTACAGTGCAGGGGAAAGAA
TAGTAGACATAATAGCAACAGACATACAAACTAAAGAATTACAAAAACAAATTACAAAAATTCAAAATTT
TCGGGTTTATTACAGGGACAGCAGAGATCCACTTTGGCGCCGGCTCGAGTGGCTCCGGTGCCCGTCAGTG
GGCAGAGCGCACATCGCCCACAGTCCCCGAGAAGTTGGGGGGAGGGGTCGGCAATTGAACCGGTGCCTAG
AGAAGGTGGCGCGGGGTAAACTGGGAAAGTGATGTCGTGTACTGGCTCCGCCTTTTTCCCGAGGGTGGGG
GAGAACCGTATATAAGTGCAGTAGTCGCCGTGAACGTTCTTTTTCGCAACGGGTTTGCCGCCAGAACACA
GGTGTCGTGACGCGGGATCCGCCACCATGACCGAGTACAAGCCCACGGTGCGCCTCGCCACCCGCGACGA
CGTCCCCAGGGCCGTACGCACCCTCGCCGCCGCGTTCGCCGACTACCCCGCCACGCGCCACACCGTCGAT
CCGGACCGCCACATCGAGCGGGTCACCGAGCTGCAAGAACTCTTCCTCACGCGCGTCGGGCTCGACATCG
GCAAGGTGTGGGTCGCGGACGACGGCGCCGCGGTGGCGGTCTGGACCACGCCGGAGAGCGTCGAAGCGGG
GGCGGTGTTCGCCGAGATCGGCCCGCGCATGGCCGAGTTGAGCGGTTCCCGGCTGGCCGCGCAGCAACAG
ATGGAAGGCCTCCTGGCGCCGCACCGGCCCAAGGAGCCCGCGTGGTTCCTGGCCACCGTCGGAGTCTCGC
CCGACCACCAGGGCAAGGGTCTGGGCAGCGCCGTCGTGCTCCCCGGAGTGGAGGCGGCCGAGCGCGCCGG
GGTGCCCGCCTTCCTGGAGACCTCCGCGCCCCGCAACCTCCCCTTCTACGAGCGGCTCGGCTTCACCGTC
ACCGCCGACGTCGAGGTGCCCGAAGGACCGCGCACCTGGTGCATGACCCGCAAGCCCGGTGCCTGAACGC
GTTAAGTCGACAATCAACCTCTGGATTACAAAATTTGTGAAAGATTGACTGGTATTCTTAACTATGTTGC
TCCTTTTACGCTATGTGGATACGCTGCTTTAATGCCTTTGTATCATGCTATTGCTTCCCGTATGGCTTTC
ATTTTCTCCTCCTTGTATAAATCCTGGTTGCTGTCTCTTTATGAGGAGTTGTGGCCCGTTGTCAGGCAAC
GTGGCGTGGTGTGCACTGTGTTTGCTGACGCAACCCCCACTGGTTGGGGCATTGCCACCACCTGTCAGCT
CCTTTCCGGGACTTTCGCTTTCCCCCTCCCTATTGCCACGGCGGAACTCATCGCCGCCTGCCTTGCCCGC
TGCTGGACAGGGGCTCGGCTGTTGGGCACTGACAATTCCGTGGTGTTGTCGGGGAAATCATCGTCCTTTC
CTTGGCTGCTCGCCTGTGTTGCCACCTGGATTCTGCGCGGGACGTCCTTCTGCTACGTCCCTTCGGCCCT
CAATCCAGCGGACCTTCCTTCCCGCGGCCTGCTGCCGGCTCTGCGGCCTCTTCCGCGTCTTCGCCTTCGC
CCTCAGACGAGTCGGATCTCCCTTTGGGCCGCCTCCCCGCGTCGACTTTAAGACCAATGACTTACAAGGC
AGCTGTAGATCTTAGCCACTTTTTAAAAGAAAAGGGGGGACTGGAAGGGCTAATTCACTCCCAACGAAGA
CAAGATCTGCTTTTTGCTTGTACTGGGTCTCTCTGGTTAGACCAGATCTGAGCCTGGGAGCTCTCTGGCT
AACTAGGGAACCCACTGCTTAAGCCTCAATAAAGCTTGCCTTGAGTGCTTCAAGTAGTGTGTGCCCGTCT
GTTGTGTGACTCTGGTAACTAGAGATCCCTCAGACCCTTTTAGTCAGTGTGGAAAATCTCTAGCAGTACG
TATAGTAGTTCATGTCATCTTATTATTCAGTATTTATAACTTGCAAAGAAATGAATATCAGAGAGTGAGA
GGAACTTGTTTATTGCAGCTTATAATGGTTACAAATAAAGCAATAGCATCACAAATTTCACAAATAAAGC
ATTTTTTTCACTGCATTCTAGTTGTGGTTTGTCCAAACTCATCAATGTATCTTATCATGTCTGGCTCTAG
CTATCCCGCCCCTAACTCCGCCCATCCCGCCCCTAACTCCGCCCAGTTCCGCCCATTCTCCGCCCCATGG
CTGACTAATTTTTTTTATTTATGCAGAGGCCGAGGCCGCCTCGGCCTCTGAGCTATTCCAGAAGTAGTGA
GGAGGCTTTTTTGGAGGCCTAGGGACGTACCCAATTCGCCCTATAGTGAGTCGTATTACGCGCGCTCACT
GGCCGTCGTTTTACAACGTCGTGACTGGGAAAACCCTGGCGTTACCCAACTTAATCGCCTTGCAGCACAT
CCCCCTTTCGCCAGCTGGCGTAATAGCGAAGAGGCCCGCACCGATCGCCCTTCCCAACAGTTGCGCAGCC
TGAATGGCGAATGGG
[124 nt withheld, positions 4916-5039]
C
[91 nt withheld, positions 5041-5131]
A
[49 nt withheld, positions 5133-5181]
CCTTTGACGTTGGAGTCCACGTTCTTT
[37 nt withheld, positions 5209-5245]
ACCCTATCTCGGTCTATTCTTTTGATTTATAAGGGATTTTGCCGATTTCGGCCTATTGGTTAAAAAATGA
GCTGATTTAACAAAAATTTAACGCGAATTTTAACAAAATATTAACGCTTACAATTTAGGTGGCACTTTTC
GGGGAAATGTGCGCGGAACCCCTATTTGTTTATTTTTCTAAATACATTCAAATATGTATCCGCTCATGAG
ACAATAACCCTGATAAATGCTTCAATAATATTGAAAAAGGAAGAGTATGAGTATTCAACATTTCCGTGTC
GCCCTTATTCCCTTTTTTGCGGCATTTTGCCTTCCTGTTTTTGCTCACCCAGAAACGCTGGTGAAAGTAA
AAGATGCTGAAGATCAGTTGGGTGCACGAGTGGGTTACATCGAACTGGATCTCAACAGCGGTAAGATCCT
TGAGAGTTTTCGCCCCGAAGAACGTTTTCCAATGATGAGCACTTTTAAAGTTCTGCTATGTGGCGCGGTA
TTATCCCGTATTGACGCCGGGCAAGAGCAACTCGGTCGCCGCATACACTATTCTCAGAATGACTTGGTTG
AGTACTCACCAGTCACAGAAAAGCATCTTACGGATGGCATGACAGTAAGAGAATTATGCAGTGCTGCCAT
AACCATGAGTGATAACACTGCGGCCAACTTACTTCTGACAACGATCGGAGGACCGAAGGAGCTAACCGCT
TTTTTGCACAACATGGGGGATCATGTAACTCGCCTTGATCGTTGGGAACCGGAGCTGAATGAAGCCATAC
CAAACGACGAGCGTGACACCACGATGCCTGTAGCAATGGCAACAACGTTGCGCAAACTATTAACTGGCGA
ACTACTTACTCTAGCTTCCCGGCAACAATTAATAGACTGGATGGAGGCGGATAAAGTTGCAGGACCACTT
CTGCGCTCGGCCCTTCCGGCTGGCTGGTTTATTGCTGATAAATCTGGAGCCGGTGAGCGTGGGTCTCGCG
GTATCATTGCAGCACTGGGGCCAGATGGTAAGCCCTCCCGTATCGTAGTTATCTACACGACGGGGAGTCA
GGCAACTATGGATGAACGAAATAGACAGATCGCTGAGATAGGTGCCTCACTGATTAAGCATTGGTAACTG
TCAGACCAAGTTTACTCATATATACTTTAGATTGATTTAAAACTTCATTTTTAATTTAAAAGGATCTAGG
TGAAGATCCTTTTTGATAATCTCATGACCAAAATCCCTTAACGTGAGTTTTCGTTCCACTGAGCGTCAGA
CCCCGTAGAAAAGATCAAAGGATCTTCTTGAGATCCTTTTTTTCTGCGCGTAATCTGCTGCTTGCAAACA
AAAAAACCACCGCTACCAGCGGTGGTTTGTTTGCCGGATCAAGAGCTACCAACTCTTTTTCCGAAGGTAA
CTGGCTTCAGCAGAGCGCAGATACCAAATACTGTTCTTCTAGTGTAGCCGTAGTTAGGCCACCACTTCAA
GAACTCTGTAGCACCGCCTACATACCTCGCTCTGCTAATCCTGTTACCAGTGGCTGCTGCCAGTGGCGAT
AAGTCGTGTCTTACCGGGTTGGACTCAAGACGATAGTTACCGGATAAGGCGCAGCGGTCGGGCTGAACGG
GGGGTTCGTGCACACAGCCCAGCTTGGAGCGAACGACCTACACCGAACTGAGATACCTACAGCGTGAGCT
ATGAGAAAGCGCCACGCTTCCCGAAGGGAGAAAGGCGGACAGGTATCCGGTAAGCGGCAGGGTCGGAACA
GGAGAGCGCACGAGGGAGCTTCCAGGGGGAAACGCCTGGTATCTTTATAGTCCTGTCGGGTTTCGCCACC
TCTGACTTGAGCGTCGATTTTTGTGATGCTCGTCAGGGGGGCGGAGCCTATGGAAAAACGCCAGCAACGC
GGCCTTTTTACGGTTCCTGGCCTTTTGCTGGCCTTTTGCTCACATGTTCTTTCCTGCGTTATCCCCTGAT
TCTGTGGATAACCGTATTACCGCCTTTGAGTGAGCTGATACCGCTCGCCGCAGCCGAACGACCGAGCGCA
GCGAGTCAGTGAGCGAGGAAGCGGAA
